Addgene plasmid #231762: pJL-mGold2t
Purpose: Expression of mGold2t in yeast cells
Depositing lab: Francois St-Pierre. Depositing organization: Baylor College of Medicine. Publication: Bright and photostable yellow fluorescent proteins for extended imaging. Lee J, Lai S, Yang S, Zhao S, Blanco FA, Lyons AC, Merino-Urteaga R, Ahrens JF, Nguyen NA, Liu H, Liu Z, Lambert GG, Shaner NC, Chen L, Tolias KF, Zhang J, Ha T, St-Pierre F. Nat Commun. 2025 Apr 4;16(1):3241. doi: 10.1038/s41467-025-58223-5. PubMed 40185748.
Backbone
  Vector backbone: pJL
  Backbone size w/o insert (bp): 6950
  Vector type: Yeast Expression
Growth in bacteria
  Bacterial resistance: Ampicillin, 100 μg/mL
  Growth temperature: 37°C
  Growth strain: DH5alpha
  Copy number: High Copy
Gene/Insert
  Gene/Insert name: mGold2t (alt names: mGold(V1A;V22I;H77N;Q80R;K101E;D117G; I123V;S147C;Y151F;K156R;K158Q;A163V;D173V;S205T;G232S); mVenus(V1A;V22I;L46F;T63S;H77N;Q80R;K101E;D117G; I123V;S147C;Y151F;K156R;K158Q;A163V;D173V;S205T;G232S))
  Species: Synthetic
  Insert size (bp): 720
  Mutation: mGold2t is mGold with V1A;V22I;H77N;Q80R;K101E;D117G; I123V;S147C;Y151F;K156R;K158Q;A163V;D173V;S205T;G232S mutations
  Promoter: pTDH(GAP promoter)
  Cloning method: Restriction Enzyme; 5′ cloning site BglII (not destroyed); 3′ cloning site BamHI (not destroyed)
  Sequencing primers: 5′ GTAATTCTGTAAATCTATTTCTTAAACTTC
Terms and licenses: Academic/Nonprofit Terms; Industry Terms: Not Available to Industry
How to cite: pJL-mGold2t was a gift from Francois St-Pierre (Addgene plasmid # 231762 ; http://n2t.net/addgene:231762 ; RRID:Addgene_231762)
