[The description below was written by a language model from this plasmid's Addgene catalogue record and pLannotate feature annotations shown in this document.]
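Description:
pJL-mGold2t is an episomal yeast expression plasmid built on the pJL backbone that drives constitutive production of the yellow fluorescent protein mGold2t in Saccharomyces cerevisiae. It is an E. coli–yeast shuttle vector. In bacteria it replicates from a high-copy ColE1/pUC-type origin and is selected through the β-lactamase (AmpR) gene, which has its own promoter. In yeast it is maintained at multiple copies by the 2μ origin and selected by uracil prototrophy through the URA3 marker and its native promoter. URA3 also allows counterselection with 5-fluoroorotic acid. An f1 phage origin, a T7 promoter, and remnants of lac regulatory elements, lacZα, a pBluescript-type polylinker and other backbone fragments are also annotated. These appear to be carried over from parental cloning vectors and have no evident role in yeast expression.

The payload is a 720 bp synthetic open reading frame cloned between retained BglII and BamHI sites. It sits directly downstream of the strong, constitutive TDH3 (GAP) promoter and is followed by an ADH1 transcription terminator. A second ADH1 terminator copy, preceded by a short ADH1 coding fragment, lies further downstream. The automated annotation labels the coding sequence as mGold, a photostable, mammalian codon-optimized derivative of mVenus. The catalogue entry specifies that it is mGold2t, which carries fifteen additional substitutions relative to mGold, including V22I, S147C, A163V and S205T. No fusion tags or targeting signals are annotated, so the protein is expressed on its own. The associated work concerns bright, photostable yellow fluorescent proteins for extended imaging, and the plasmid's stated purpose is expression of mGold2t in yeast cells.
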