Features (pLannotate 1.2.2; 23 found; start..end, strand, type, name):
    109..213     +  promoter       AmpR promoter: bla
    214..1074    +  CDS            AmpR: β-lactamase; bla; confers resistance to ampicillin, carbenicillin, and related antibiotics
   1245..1833    +  rep_origin     ori: high-copy-number ColE1/pMB1/pBR322/pUC origin of replication
   2016..2108    +  CDS            lacI (fragment): lac repressor; lacI; The lac repressor binds to the lac operator to inhibit transcription in E. coli. This inhibition can be relieved by adding lactose or isopropyl-β-D-thiogalactopyranoside (IPTG).
   2121..2142    +  protein_bind   CAP binding site: CAP binding activates transcription in the presence of cAMP. E. coli catabolite activator protein
   2157..2187    +  promoter       lac promoter: promoter for the E. coli lac operon
   2195..2211    +  protein_bind   lac operator: The lac repressor binds to the lac operator to inhibit transcription in E. coli. This inhibition can be relieved by adding lactose or isopropyl-β-D-thiogalactopyranoside (IPTG). lac repressor encoded by lacI
   2292..2720    -  rep_origin     f1 ori (sequence partly withheld): f1 bacteriophage origin of replication; arrow indicates direction of (+) strand synthesis
   2748..3414    +  promoter       GAP promoter: S. cerevisiae TDH3; promoter for glyceraldehyde-3-phosphate dehydrogenase
   3421..4140    +  CDS            mGold: photostable derivative of mVenus (Lee et al., 2020) mammalian codon-optimized
   4141..4161    -  misc_feature   MCS (fragment): pBluescript multiple cloning site
   4159..4346    +  terminator     ADH1 terminator: S. cerevisiae ADH1; transcription terminator for the S. cerevisiae alcohol dehydrogenase 1 (ADH1) gene
   4347..4367    +  misc_feature   MCS (fragment): pBluescript multiple cloning site
   4376..4394    -  promoter       T7 promoter: promoter for bacteriophage T7 RNA polymerase
   4407..4538    +  CDS            ADH1 (fragment): ADH1_YEAST - Also known as ADC1. Experimental evidence at protein level: Swiss-Prot protein existence level 1. This isozyme preferentially catalyzes the conversion of primary unbranched alcohols to their corresponding aldehydes. Also shows activity toward secondary alcohols. From Saccharomyces cerevisiae (strain ATCC 204508 / S288c) (Baker's yeast).
   4542..4729    +  terminator     ADH1 terminator: S. cerevisiae ADH1; transcription terminator for the S. cerevisiae alcohol dehydrogenase 1 (ADH1) gene
   4737..4894    +  CDS            lacZα (fragment): LacZα fragment of β-galactosidase; lacZ fragment
   4900..4951    -  misc_feature   bom (fragment): basis of mobility region from pBR322
   4956..5039    +  CDS            RAF1 (fragment): RAF_YEAST - Experimental evidence at transcript level: Swiss-Prot protein existence level 2. Antagonizes transcriptional repression of recombinase FLP by REP1-REP2. May play a role in plasmid partitioning. From Saccharomyces cerevisiae (strain ATCC 204508 / S288c) (Baker's yeast).
   5193..6539    -  rep_origin     2μ ori: yeast 2μ plasmid origin of replication
   6544..6560    -  promoter       tet promoter (fragment): E. coli promoter for tetracycline efflux protein gene
   6650..7453    -  CDS            URA3: orotidine-5'-phosphate decarboxylase, required for uracil biosynthesis; S. cerevisiae URA3; yeast auxotrophic marker, counterselectable with 5-fluoroorotic acid (5-FOA)
   7454..7669    -  promoter       URA3 promoter: S. cerevisiae URA3
>Addgene plasmid #231762 | pJL-mGold2t | addgene full sequence | sequence record 463669 | Addgene NGS Result
GCTAATTCTTGAAGACGAAAGGGCCTCGTGATACGCCTATTTTTATAGGTTAATGTCATGATAATAATGG
TTTCTTAGACGTCAGGTGGCACTTTTCGGGGAAATGTGCGCGGAACCCCTATTTGTTTATTTTTCTAAAT
ACATTCAAATATGTATCCGCTCATGAGACAATAACCCTGATAAATGCTTCAATAATATTGAAAAAGGAAG
AGTATGAGTATTCAACATTTCCGTGTCGCCCTTATTCCCTTTTTTGCGGCATTTTGCCTTCCTGTTTTTG
CTCACCCAGAAACGCTGGTGAAAGTAAAAGATGCTGAAGATCAGTTGGGTGCACGAGTGGGTTACATCGA
ACTGGATCTCAACAGCGGTAAGATCCTTGAGAGTTTTCGCCCCGAAGAACGTTTTCCAATGATGAGCACT
TTTAAAGTTCTGCTATGTGGCGCGGTATTATCCCGTATTGACGCCGGGCAAGAGCAACTCGGTCGCCGCA
TACACTATTCTCAGAATGACTTGGTTGAGTACTCACCAGTCACAGAAAAGCATCTTACGGATGGCATGAC
AGTAAGAGAATTATGCAGTGCTGCCATAACCATGAGTGATAACACTGCGGCCAACTTACTTCTGACAACG
ATCGGAGGACCGAAGGAGCTAACCGCTTTTTTGCACAACATGGGGGATCATGTAACTCGCCTTGATCGTT
GGGAACCGGAGCTGAATGAAGCCATACCAAACGACGAGCGTGACACCACGATGCCTGTAGCAATGGCAAC
AACGTTGCGCAAACTATTAACTGGCGAACTACTTACTCTAGCTTCCCGGCAACAATTAATAGACTGGATG
GAGGCGGATAAAGTTGCAGGACCACTTCTGCGCTCGGCCCTTCCGGCTGGCTGGTTTATTGCTGATAAAT
CTGGAGCCGGTGAGCGTGGGTCTCGCGGTATCATTGCAGCACTGGGGCCAGATGGTAAGCCCTCCCGTAT
CGTAGTTATCTACACGACGGGGAGTCAGGCAACTATGGATGAACGAAATAGACAGATCGCTGAGATAGGT
GCCTCACTGATTAAGCATTGGTAACTGTCAGACCAAGTTTACTCATATATACTTTAGATTGATTTAAAAC
TTCATTTTTAATTTAAAAGGATCTAGGTGAAGATCCTTTTTGATAATCTCATGACCAAAATCCCTTAACG
TGAGTTTTCGTTCCACTGAGCGTCAGACCCCGTAGAAAAGATCAAAGGATCTTCTTGAGATCCTTTTTTT
CTGCGCGTAATCTGCTGCTTGCAAACAAAAAAACCACCGCTACCAGCGGTGGTTTGTTTGCCGGATCAAG
AGCTACCAACTCTTTTTCCGAAGGTAACTGGCTTCAGCAGAGCGCAGATACCAAATACTGTTCTTCTAGT
GTAGCCGTAGTTAGGCCACCACTTCAAGAACTCTGTAGCACCGCCTACATACCTCGCTCTGCTAATCCTG
TTACCAGTGGCTGCTGCCAGTGGCGATAAGTCGTGTCTTACCGGGTTGGACTCAAGACGATAGTTACCGG
ATAAGGCGCAGCGGTCGGGCTGAACGGGGGGTTCGTGCACACAGCCCAGCTTGGAGCGAACGACCTACAC
CGAACTGAGATACCTACAGCGTGAGCTATGAGAAAGCGCCACGCTTCCCGAAGGGAGAAAGGCGGACAGG
TATCCGGTAAGCGGCAGGGTCGGAACAGGAGAGCGCACGAGGGAGCTTCCAGGGGGAAACGCCTGGTATC
TTTATAGTCCTGTCGGGTTTCGCCACCTCTGACTTGAGCGTCGATTTTTGTGATGCTCGTCAGGGGGGCG
GAGCCTATGGAAAAACGCCAGCAACGCGGCCTTTTTACGGTTCCTGGCCTTTTGCTGGCCTTTTGCTCAC
ATGTTCTTTCCTGCGTTATCCCCTGATTCTGTGGATAACCGTATTACCGCCTTTGAGTGAGCTGATACCG
CTCGCCGCAGCCGAACGACCGAGCGCAGCGAGTCAGTGAGCGAGGAAGCGGAAGAGCGCCCAATACGCAA
ACCGCCTCTCCCCGCGCGTTGGCCGATTCATTAATGCAGCTGGCACGACAGGTTTCCCGACTGGAAAGCG
GGCAGTGAGCGCAACGCAATTAATGTGAGTTAGCTCACTCATTAGGCACCCCAGGCTTTACACTTTATGC
TTCCGGCTCGTATGTTGTGTGGAATTGTGAGCGGATAACAATTTCACACAGGAAACAGCTATGACCATGA
TTACGCCAAGCTTACCGCATCAGGAAATTGTAAGCGTTAATATTTTGTTAAAATTCGCGTTAAATTTTTG
TTAAATCAGCTCATTTTTTAACCAATAGGCCGAAATCGGCAAAATCCCTTATAAATCAAAAGAATAGACC
GAGATAGGGT
[37 nt withheld, positions 2391-2427]
AAAGAACGTGGACTCCAACGTCAAAGG
[49 nt withheld, positions 2455-2503]
T
[91 nt withheld, positions 2505-2595]
G
[124 nt withheld, positions 2597-2720]
CCATTCGCGCTAGCCAGTTCGAGTTTATCATTATCAATACTGCCATTTCAAAGAATACGTAAATAATTAA
TAGTAGTGATTTTCCTAACTTTATTTAGTCAAAAAATTAGCCTTTTAATTCTGCTGTAACCCGTACATGC
CCAAAATAGGGGGCGGGTTACACAGAATATATAACATCGTAGGTGTCTGGGTGAACAGTTTATTCCTGGC
ATCCACTAAATATAATGGAGCCCGCTTTTTAAGCTGGCATCCAGAAAAAAAAAGAATCCCAGCACCAAAA
TATTGTTTTCTTCACCAACCATCAGTTCATAGGTCCATTCTCTTAGCGCAACTACAGAGAACAGGGGCAC
AAACAGGCAAAAAACGGGCACAACCTCAATGGAGTGATGCAACCTGCCTGGAGTAAATGATGACACAAGG
CAATTGACCCACGCATGTATCTATCTCATTTTCTTACACCTTCTATTACCTTCTGCTCTCTCTGATTTGG
AAAAAGCTGAAAAAAAAGGTTGAAACCAGTTCCCTGAAATTATTCCCCTACTTGACTAATAAGTATATAA
AGACGGTAGGTATTGATTGTAATTCTGTAAATCTATTTCTTAAACTTCTTAAATTCTACTTTTATAGTTA
GTCTTTTTTTTAGTTTTAAAACACCAAGAACTTAGTTTCGAATAAACACACATAAACAAACAAAAGATCT
ATGGCGAGCAAGGGCGAGGAGCTGTTCACCGGGGTGGTGCCCATCCTGGTCGAGCTGGACGGCGACATAA
ACGGCCACAAGTTCAGCGTGTCCGGCGAGGGCGAGGGCGATGCCACCTACGGCAAGCTGACCCTGAAGTT
CATCTGCACCACCGGCAAGCTGCCCGTGCCCTGGCCCACCCTCGTGACCAGCCTGGGCTACGGCCTGCAG
TGCTTCGCCCGCTACCCCGACAACATGAAGCGGCACGACTTCTTCAAGTCCGCCATGCCCGAAGGCTACG
TCCAGGAGCGCACCATCTTCTTCGAGGACGACGGCAACTACAAGACCCGCGCCGAGGTGAAGTTTGAGGG
CGGCACCCTGGTGAACCGCGTCGAGCTGAAGGGCATCGACTTCAAGGAGGACGGCAACATCCTGGGGCAC
AAGCTGGAGTACAACTACAACTGCCACAACGTCTTTATCACCGCCGACAGGCAGCAGAACGGCATCAAGG
TCAACTTCAAGATCCGCCACAACATCGAGGTCGGCGGCGTGCAGCTCGCCGACCACTACCAGCAGAACAC
CCCCATCGGCGACGGCCCCGTGCTGCTGCCCGACAACCACTACCTGAGCTACCAGACCAAGCTGAGCAAA
GACCCCAACGAGAAGCGCGATCACATGGTCCTGCTGGAGTTCGTGACCGCCGCCGGGATCACTCTCAGCA
TGGACGAGCTGTACAAGTAAGGATCCACTAGTTCTAGAGCGAATTTCTTATGATTTATGATTTTTATTAT
TAAATAAGTTATAAAAAAAATAAGTGTATACAAATTTTAAAGTGACTCTTAGGTTTTAAAACGAAAATTC
TTATTCTTGAGTAACTCTTTCCTGTAGGTCAGGTTGCTTTCTCAGGTATAGTATGAGGTCGCTCTTATTG
ACCACACCTCTACCGGCTCGAGGGGGGGCCCGGTACCCAATTCGCCCTATAGTGAGTCGTATTACGCGCG
CATCCAGCTTTGGACTTCTTCGCCAGAGGTTTGGTCAAGTCTCCAATCAAGGTTGTCGGCTTGTCTACCT
TGCCAGAAATTTACGAAAAGATGGAAAAGGGTCAAATCGTTGGTAGATACGTTGTTGACACTTCTAAATA
AGCGAATTTCTTATGATTTATGATTTTTATTATTAAATAAGTTATAAAAAAAATAAGTGTATACAAATTT
TAAAGTGACTCTTAGGTTTTAAAACGAAAATTCTTATTCTTGAGTAACTCTTTCCTGTAGGTCAGGTTGC
TTTCTCAGGTATAGCATGAGGTCGCTCTTATTGACCACACCTCTACCGGCATGCCAATTCACTGGCCGTC
GTTTTACAACGTCGTGACTGGGAAAACCCTGGCGTTACCCAACTTAATCGCCTTGCAGCACATCCCCCTT
TCGCCAGCTGGCGTAATAGCGAAGAGGCCCGCACCGATCGCCCTTCCCAACAGTTGCGCAGCCTGAATGG
CGAATGGCGCCTGATGCGGTATTTTCTCCTTACGCATCTGTGCGGTATTTCACACCGCATAATCGGATCG
TACTTGTTACCCATCATTGAATTTTGAACATCCGAACCTGGGAGTTTTCCCTGAAACAGATAGTATATTT
GAACCTGTATAATAATATATAGTCTAGCGCTTTACGGAAGACAATGTATGTATTTCGGTTCCTGGAGAAA
CTATTGCATCTATTGCATAGGTAATCTTGCACGTCGCATCCCCGGTTCATTTTCTGCGTTTCCATCTTGC
ACTTCAATAGCATATCTTTGTTAACGAAGCATCTGTGCTTCATTTTGTAGAACAAAAATGCAACGCGAGA
GCGCTAATTTTTCAAACAAAGAATCTGAGCTGCATTTTTACAGAACAGAAATGCAACGCGAAAGCGCTAT
TTTACCAACGAAGAATCTGTGCTTCATTTTTGTAAAACAAAAATGCAACGCGAGAGCGCTAATTTTTCAA
ACAAAGAATCTGAGCTGCATTTTTACAGAACAGAAATGCAACGCGAGAGCGCTATTTTACCAACAAAGAA
TCTATACTTCTTTTTTGTTCTACAAAAATGCATCCCGAGAGCGCTATTTTTCTAACAAAGCATCTTAGAT
TACTTTTTTTCTCCTTTGTGCGCTCTATAATGCAGTCTCTTGATAACTTTTTGCACTGTAGGTCCGTTAA
GGTTAGAAGAAGGCTACTTTGGTGTCTATTTTCTCTTCCATAAAAAAAGCCTGACTCCACTTCCCGCGTT
TACTGATTACTAGCGAAGCTGCGGGTGCATTTTTTCAAGATAAAGGCATCCCCGATTATATTCTATACCG
ATGTGGATTGCGCATACTTTGTGAACAGAAAGTGATAGCGTTGATGATTCTTCATTGGTCAGAAAATTAT
GAACGGTTTCTTCTATTTTGTCTCTATATACTACGTATAGGAAATGTTTACATTTTCGTATTGTTTTCGA
TTCACTCTATGAATAGTTCTTACTACAATTTTTTTGTCTAAAGAGTAATACTAGAGATAAACATAAAAAA
TGTAGAGGTCGAGTTTAGATGCAAGTTCAAGGAGCGAAAGGTGGATGGGTAGGTTATATAGGGATATAGC
ACAGAGATATATAGCAAAGAGATACTTTTGAGCAATGTTTGTGGAAGCGGTATTCGCAATATTTTAGTAG
CTCGTTACAGTCCGGTGCGTTTTTGGTTTTTTGAAAGTGCGTCTTCAGAGCGCTTTTGGTTTTCAAAAGC
GCTCTGAAGTTCCTATACTTTCTAGCTAGAGAATAGGAACTTCGGAATAGGAACTTCAAAGCGTTTCCGA
AAACGAGCGCTTCCGAAAATGCAACGCGAGCTGCGCACATACAGCTCACTGTTCACGTCGCACCTATATC
TGCGTGTTGCCTGTATATATATATACATGAGAAGAACGGCATAGTGCGTGTTTATGCTTAAATGCGTACT
TATATGCGTCTATTTATGTAGGATGAAAGGTAGTCTAGTACCTCCTGTGATATTATCCCATTCCATGCGG
GGTATCGTATGCTTCCTTCAGCACTACCCTTTAGCTGTTCTATATGCTGCCACTCCTCAATTGGATTAGT
CTCATCCTTCAATGCTATCATTTCCTTTGATATTGGATCGATCCGATGATAAGCTGTCAAACATGAGAAT
TGGGTAATAACTGATATAATTAAATTGAAGCTCTAATTTGTGAGTTTAGTATACATGCATTTACTTATAA
TACAGTTTTTTAGTTTTGCTGGCCGCATCTTCTCAAATATGCTTCCCAGCCTGCTTTTCTGTAACGTTCA
CCCTCTACCTTAGCATCCCTTCCCTTTGCAAATAGTCCTCTTCCAACAATAATAATGTCAGATCCTGTAG
AGACCACATCATCCACGGTTCTATACTGTTGACCCAATGCGTCTCCCTTGTCATCTAAACCCACACCGGG
TGTCATAATCAACCAATCGTAACCTTCATCTCTTCCACCCATGTCTCTTTGAGCAATAAAGCCGATAACA
AAATCTTTGTCGCTCTTCGCAATGTCAACAGTACCCTTAGTATATTCTCCAGTAGATAGGGAGCCCTTGC
ATGACAATTCTGCTAACATCAAAAGGCCTCTAGGTTCCTTTGTTACTTCTTCTGCCGCCTGCTTCAAACC
GCTAACAATACCTGGGCCCACCACACCGTGTGCATTCGTAATGTCTGCCCATTCTGCTATTCTGTATACA
CCCGCAGAGTACTGCAATTTGACTGTATTACCAATGTCAGCAAATTTTCTGTCTTCGAAGAGTAAAAAAT
TGTACTTGGCGGATAATGCCTTTAGCGGCTTAACTGTGCCCTCCATGGAAAAATCAGTCAAGATATCCAC
ATGTGTTTTTAGTAAACAAATTTTGGGACCTAATGCTTCAACTAACTCCAGTAATTCCTTGGTGGTACGA
ACATCCAATGAAGCACACAAGTTTGTTTGCTTTTCGTGCATGATATTAAATAGCTTGGCAGCAACAGGAC
TAGGATGAGTAGCAGCACGTTCCTTATATGTAGCTTTCGACATGATTTATCTTCGTTTCCTGCATGTTTT
TGTTCTGTGCAGTTGGGTTAAGAATACTGGGCAATTTCATGTTTCTTCAACACTACATATGCGTATATAT
ACCAATCTAAGTCTGTGCTCCTTCCTTCGTTCTTCCTTCTGTTCGGAGATTACCGAATCAAAAAAATTTC
AAGGAAACCGAAATCAAAAAAAAGAATAAAAAAAAAATGATGAATTGAAAA
